Addgene plasmid #162363: pC0.311 ECK120015440
Purpose: Level 0 transcription terminator
Depositing lab: Alistair McCormick. Depositing organization: University of Edinburgh. Publication: Evaluation and Comparison of the Efficiency of Transcription Terminators in Different Cyanobacterial Species. Gale GAR, Wang B, McCormick AJ. Front Microbiol. 2021 Jan 15;11:624011. doi: 10.3389/fmicb.2020.624011. eCollection 2020. PubMed 33519785.
Backbone
  Vector backbone: pICH41276
Growth in bacteria
  Bacterial resistance: Spectinomycin, 50 μg/mL
  Growth temperature: 37°C
  Growth strain: DH5alpha
  Copy number: High Copy
Gene/Insert
  Gene/Insert name: ECK120015440
  Insert size (bp): 49
Terms and licenses: Academic/Nonprofit Terms; Industry Terms: Not Available to Industry
How to cite: pC0.311 ECK120015440 was a gift from Alistair McCormick (Addgene plasmid # 162363 ; http://n2t.net/addgene:162363 ; RRID:Addgene_162363)
