[The description below was written by a language model from this plasmid's Addgene catalogue record and pLannotate feature annotations shown in this document.]
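Description:
pC0.311 ECK120015440 is a small (about 2.3 kb) Level 0 part plasmid carrying a single transcription terminator, built on the pICH41276 backbone. In hierarchical modular cloning systems, "Level 0" denotes a plasmid that stores one basic genetic part, which is later combined with promoters, coding sequences and other elements into complete transcription units. The insert is the 49 bp terminator ECK120015440. It is too short and specialised to be recognised by the automated annotation, so it does not appear as a named feature in the table. The record does not describe the flanking cloning sites or overhangs used to release the part.

The rest of the plasmid is a minimal bacterial maintenance backbone. A high-copy ColE1/pMB1/pUC-type origin, which spans the numbering origin of the circular sequence, supports replication in E. coli. The aadA gene encodes an aminoglycoside adenylyltransferase that confers the spectinomycin (and streptomycin) resistance used for selection. An AmpR (bla) promoter lies upstream of this marker. The short annotated fragments of an integrase, a gentamicin acetyltransferase and lacI are most plausibly remnants of the sequence context from which the resistance cassette and cloning region were derived, rather than functional genes. No reporter, tag or expression cassette is present.

According to the associated publication, the plasmid belongs to a collection used to evaluate and compare the efficiency of transcription terminators across different cyanobacterial species. It serves as a source of the ECK120015440 terminator for assembling such test or expression constructs.
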