Features (pLannotate 1.2.2; 6 found; start..end, strand, type, name):
    415..464     +  CDS            lacI (fragment): lac repressor; lacI; The lac repressor binds to the lac operator to inhibit transcription in E. coli. This inhibition can be relieved by adding lactose or isopropyl-β-D-thiogalactopyranoside (IPTG).
    658..762     +  promoter       AmpR promoter: bla
    753..833     -  CDS            int (fragment): INT2_ECOLX - Protein inferred from homology: Swiss-Prot protein existence level 3. Putative integrase believed to be involved in the insertion of antibiotic resistance genes into plasmids and transposons. From Escherichia coli.
    921..977     +  CDS            GmR (fragment): gentamycin acetyltransferase; aacC1; confers resistance to gentamycin
    984..1772    +  CDS            aadA: S3AD_ECOLX - Experimental evidence at protein level: Swiss-Prot protein existence level 1. Mediates bacterial resistance to the antibiotics streptomycin and spectinomycin. From Escherichia coli.
   1946..232     +  rep_origin     ori (across the origin): high-copy-number ColE1/pMB1/pBR322/pUC origin of replication
>Addgene plasmid #162363 | pC0.311 ECK120015440 | addgene full sequence | sequence record 323948 | Addgene NGS Result
GACCTACACCGAACTGAGATACCTACAGCGTGAGCTATGAGAAAGCGCCACGCTTCCCGAAGGGAGAAAG
GCGGACAGGTATCCGGTAAGCGGCAGGGTCGGAACAGGAGAGCGCACGAGGGAGCTTCCAGGGGGAAACG
CCTGGTATCTTTATAGTCCTGTCGGGTTTCGCCACCTCTGACTTGAGCGTCGATTTTTGTGATGCTCGTC
AGGGGGGCGGAGCCTATGGAAAAACGCCAGCAACGCGGCCTTTTTACGGTTCCTGGCCTTTTGCTGGCCT
TTTGCTCACATGTTCTTTCCTGCGTTATCCCCTGATTCTGTGGATAACCGTATTACCGCCTTTGAGTGAG
CTGATACCGCTCGCCGCAGCCGAACGACCGAGCGCAGCGAGTCAGTGAGCGAGGAAGCGGAAGAGCGCCC
AATACGCAAACCGCCTCTCCCCGCGCGTTGGCCGATTCATTAATCACTCTGTGGTCTCAGCTTTCCGGCA
ATTAAAAAAGCGGCTAACCACGCCGCTTTTTTTACGTCTGCACGCTTGAGACCACGAAGTGGCTCTTCAG
TGGACGAAAGGGCCTCGTGATACGCCTATTTTTATAGGTTAATGTCATGATAATAATGGTTTCTTAGACG
TCAGGTGGCACTTTTCGGGGAAATGTGCGCGGAACCCCTATTTGTTTATTTTTCTAAATACATTCAAATA
TGTATCCGCTCATGAGACAATAACCCTGATAAATGCTTCAATAATATTGAAAAAGGAAGAGTATGCGCTC
ACGCAACTGGTCCAGAACCTTGACCGAACGCAGCGGTGGTAACGGCGCAGTGGCGGTTTTCATGGCTTGT
TATGACTGTTTTTTTTTGGGGTACAGTCTATGCCTCGGGCATCCAAGCAGCAAGCGCGTTACGCCGTGGG
TCGATGTTTGATGTTATGGAGCAGCAACGATGTTACGCAGCAGGGCAGTCGCCCTAAAACAAAGTTAAAC
ATCATGAGGGAAGCGGTGATCGCCGAAGTATCGACTCAACTATCAGAGGTAGTTGGCGTCATCGAGCGCC
ATCTCGAACCGACGTTGCTGGCCGTACATTTGTACGGCTCCGCAGTGGATGGCGGCCTGAAGCCACACAG
CGATATTGATTTGCTGGTTACGGTGACCGTAAGGCTTGATGAAACAACGCGGCGAGCTTTGATCAACGAC
CTTTTGGAAACTTCGGCTTCCCCTGGAGAGAGCGAGATTCTCCGCGCTGTAGAAGTCACCATTGTTGTGC
ACGACGACATCATTCCGTGGCGTTATCCAGCTAAGCGCGAACTGCAATTTGGAGAATGGCAGCGCAATGA
CATTCTTGCAGGTATCTTCGAGCCAGCCACGATCGACATTGATCTGGCTATCTTGCTGACAAAAGCAAGA
GAACATAGCGTTGCCTTGGTAGGTCCAGCGGCGGAGGAACTCTTTGATCCGGTTCCTGAACAGGATCTAT
TTGAGGCGCTAAATGAAACCTTAACGCTATGGAACTCGCCGCCCGACTGGGCTGGCGATGAGCGAAATGT
AGTGCTTACGTTGTCCCGCATTTGGTACAGCGCAGTAACCGGCAAAATCGCGCCGAAGGATGTCGCTGCC
GACTGGGCAATGGAGCGCCTGCCGGCCCAGTATCAGCCCGTCATACTTGAAGCTAGACAGGCTTATCTTG
GACAAGAAGAAGATCGCTTGGCCTCGCGCGCAGATCAGTTGGAAGAATTTGTCCATTACGTAAAAGGCGA
GATCACCAAGGTAGTCGGCAAATAACTGTCAGACCAAGTTTACTCATATATACTTTAGATTGATTTAAAA
CTTCATTTTTAATTTAAAAGGATCTAGGTGAAGATCCTTTTTGATAATCTCATGACCAAAATCCCTTAAC
GTGAGTTTTCGTTCCACTGAGCGTCAGACCCCGTAGAAAAGATCAAAGGATCTTCTTGAGATCCTTTTTT
TCTGCGCGTAATCTGCTGCTTGCAAACAAAAAAACCACCGCTACCAGCGGTGGTTTGTTTGCCGGATCAA
GAGCTACCAACTCTTTTTCCGAAGGTAACTGGCTTCAGCAGAGCGCAGATACCAAATACTGTTCTTCTAG
TGTAGCCGTAGTTAGGCCACCACTTCAAGAACTCTGTAGCACCGCCTACATACCTCGCTCTGCTAATCCT
GTTACCAGTGGCTGCTGCCAGTGGCGATAAGTCGTGTCTTACCGGGTTGGACTCAAGACGATAGTTACCG
GATAAGGCGCAGCGGTCGGGCTGAACGGGGGGTTCGTGCACACAGCCCAGCTTGGAGCGAAC
